>Addgene plasmid #235829 | pME_Cp_0_2_081_WendyII_promoter_Cr | addgene full sequence | sequence record 476038 | Addgene NGS Result
GGTCTCGGGAGAATATATTTATTTGACATAAATATATTTATGTGATATAATATATTTTACTTGAGACCAC
TCATCGCGACTAGTAGCGGCCGCTGCAGTCCGGCAAAAAAGGGCAAGGTGTCACCACCCTGCCCTTTTTC
TTTAAAACCGAAAAGATTACTTCGCGTTATGCAGGCTTCCTCGCTCACTGACTCGCTGCGCTCGGTCGTT
CGGCTGCGGCGAGCGGTATCAGCTCACTCAAAGGCGGTAATACGGTTATCCACAGAATCAGGGGATAACG
CAGGAAAGAACATGTGAGCAAAAGGCCAGCAAAAGGCCAGGAACCGTAAAAAGGCCGCGTTGCTGGCGTT
TTTCCATAGGCTCCGCCCCCCTGACGAGCATCACAAAAATCGACGCTCAAGTCAGAGGTGGCGAAACCCG
ACAGGACTATAAAGATACCAGGCGTTTCCCCCTGGAAGCTCCCTCGTGCGCTCTCCTGTTCCGACCCTGC
CGCTTACCGGATACCTGTCCGCCTTTCTCCCTTCGGGAAGCGTGGCGCTTTCTCATAGCTCACGCTGTAG
GTATCTCAGTTCGGTGTAGGTCGTTCGCTCCAAGCTGGGCTGTGTGCACGAACCCCCCGTTCAGCCCGAC
CGCTGCGCCTTATCCGGTAACTATCGTCTTGAGTCCAACCCGGTAAGACACGACTTATCGCCACTGGCAG
CAGCCACTGGTAACAGGATTAGCAGAGCGAGGTATGTAGGCGGTGCTACAGAGTTCTTGAAGTGGTGGCC
TAACTACGGCTACACTAGAAGAACAGTATTTGGTATCTGCGCTCTGCTGAAGCCAGTTACCTTCGGAAAA
AGAGTTGGTAGCTCTTGATCCGGCAAACAAACCACCGCTGGTAGCGGTGGTTTTTTTGTTTGCAAGCAGC
AGATTACGCGCAGAAAAAAAGGATCTCAAGAAGATCCTTTGATCTTTTCTACGGGGTCTGACGCTCAGTG
GAACGAAAACTCACGTTAAGGGATTTTGGTCATGAGATTATCAAAAAGGATCTTCACCTAGATCCTTTTA
AATTAAAAATGAAGTTTTAAATCAATCTAAAGTATATATGAGTAAACTTGGTCTGACAGCTCGAGGCTTG
GATTCTCACCAATAAAAAACGCCCGGCGGCAACCGAGCGTTCTGAACAAATCCAGATGGAGTTCTGAGGT
CATTACTGGATCTATCAACAGGAGTCCAAGCGAGCTCGATATCAAATTACGCCCCGCCCTGCCACTCGTC
GCAGTACTGTTGTAATTCATTAAGCATTCTGCCGACATGGAAGCCATCACAAACGGCATGATGAACCTGA
ATCGCCAGCGGCATCAGCACCTTGTCGCCTTGCGTATAATATTTGCCCATGGTGAAAACGGGGGCGAAGA
AGTTGTCCATATTGGCCACGTTTAAATCAAAACTGGTGAAACTCACCCAGGGATTGGCTGATACGAAAAA
CATATTCTCAATAAACCCTTTAGGGAAATAGGCCAGGTTTTCACCGTAACACGCCACATCTTGCGAATAT
ATGTGTAGAAACTGCCGGAAATCGTCGTGGTATTCACTCCAGAGTGATGAAAACGTTTCAGTTTGCTCAT
GGAAAACGGTGTAACAAGGGTGAACACTATCCCATATCACCAGCTCACCGTCTTTCATTGCCATACGAAA
TTCCGGATGAGCATTCATCAGGCGGGCAAGAATGTGAATAAAGGCCGGATAAAACTTGTGCTTATTTTTC
TTTACGGTCTTTAAAAAGGCCGTAATATCCAGCTGAACGGTCTGGTTATAGGTACATTGAGCAACTGACT
GAAATGCCTCAAAATGTTCTTTACGATGCCATTGGGATATATCAACGGTGGTATATCCAGTGATTTTTTT
CTCCATTTTAGCTTCCTTAGCTCCTGAAAATCTCGATAACTCAAAAAATACGCCCGGTAGTGATCTTATT
TCATTATGGTGAAAGTTGGAACCTCTTACGTGCCCGATCAACTCGAGTGCCACCTGACGTCTAAGAAACC
ATTATTATCATGACATTAACCTATAAAAATAGGCGTATCACGAGGCAGAATTTCAGATAAAAAAAATCCT
TAGCTTTCGCTAAGGATGATTTCTGGAATTCGCGGCCGCTTCTAGAGCGATGAGT
Features (pLannotate 1.2.2; 8 found; start..end, strand, type, name):
     79..98      +  misc_feature   BioBrick suffix: universal suffix for all parts
     99..156     +  terminator     his operon terminator: This putative transcriptin terminator from the E. coli his operon has a 2-bp deletion introduced during synthesis. Its efficiency has not been determined.
    351..939     -  rep_origin     ori: high-copy-number ColE1/pMB1/pBR322/pUC origin of replication
   1122..1216    -  terminator     lambda t0 terminator: transcription terminator from phage lambda
   1240..1896    -  CDS            cat: CAT_ECOLX - Experimental evidence at protein level: Swiss-Prot protein existence level 1. This enzyme is an effector of chloramphenicol resistance in bacteria. From Escherichia coli. This protein is used as a marker in many commonly used cloning vectors, such as pACYC184.
   1897..1994    -  promoter       cat promoter: promoter of the E. coli cat gene encoding chloramphenicol acetyltransferase
   2080..2123    -  terminator     bacterial terminator: putative bacterial transcription terminator
   2126..2147    +  misc_feature   BioBrick prefix: BioBrick prefix for parts that do not start with "ATG"
