[The description below was written by a language model from this plasmid's Addgene catalogue record and pLannotate feature annotations shown in this document.]
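Description:
pME_Cp_0_2_081_WendyII_promoter_Cr is a small synthetic-biology part plasmid (2,155 nt in the sequenced record) that stores a single regulatory element, the WendyII promoter from Chlamydomonas reinhardtii. It belongs to a modular cloning collection aimed at engineering the Chlamydomonas chloroplast. The 54 bp promoter was inserted into the 2,101 bp pME_Cp_UAV_GFP backbone through BsaI sites that were destroyed during cloning, as is typical of Type IIS (Golden Gate-style) assembly. The backbone name suggests a universal acceptor vector whose GFP placeholder is replaced by the incoming part, although the record does not say this outright. The record lists no mutations in the insert.

The plasmid is propagated in E. coli through a high-copy ColE1/pUC-type origin of replication. Selection is with chloramphenicol, conferred by the cat gene (chloramphenicol acetyltransferase) under its native cat promoter and followed by the phage lambda t0 terminator. The automated annotation does not label the promoter insert itself. Because the sequence is circular, the insert presumably lies in the short unannotated stretch spanning the sequence origin, between the BioBrick prefix and the BioBrick suffix. That cloning position is flanked by a putative bacterial terminator upstream and a his operon terminator downstream, which would insulate the part from read-through transcription in the bacterial host.

The plasmid has no coding sequence, reporter or chloroplast homology arms, so it is not an expression or transformation vector in its own right. It serves as a basic-level promoter part to be combined with other modules, such as untranslated regions, coding sequences and terminators, to build transcription units for chloroplast expression studies in Chlamydomonas.
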