Addgene plasmid #235829: pME_Cp_0_2_081_WendyII_promoter_Cr
Purpose: WendyII promoter Chlamydomonas reinhardtii
Depositing lab: Tobias Erb. Depositing organization: Max Planck Institute for Terrestrial Microbiology. Publication: A modular high-throughput approach for advancing synthetic biology in the chloroplast of Chlamydomonas. Inckemann RM, Chotel T, Burgis M, Brinkmann CK, Andreas L, Baumann J, Sharma P, Klose M, Barrett J, Ries F, Paczia N, Glatter T, Mackinder LCM, Willmund F, Erb TJ. Nat Plants. 2025 Nov;11(11):2332-2349. doi: 10.1038/s41477-025-02126-2. Epub 2025 Nov 3. PubMed 41184475.
Backbone
  Vector backbone: pME_Cp_UAV_GFP
  Backbone size w/o insert (bp): 2101
  Vector type: Synthetic Biology
Growth in bacteria
  Bacterial resistance: Chloramphenicol, 25 μg/mL
  Growth temperature: 37°C
  Growth strain: DH5alpha
  Copy number: High Copy
Gene/Insert
  Gene/Insert name: WendyII promoter
  Species: Chlamydomonas reinhardtii
  Insert size (bp): 54
  Mutation: none
  Cloning method: Restriction Enzyme; 5′ cloning site BsaI (destroyed during cloning); 3′ cloning site BsaI (destroyed during cloning)
  Sequencing primers: 5′ CGTATCACGAGGCAGAATTTC; 3′ CCTGCATAACGCGAAGTAATC
Terms and licenses: Academic/Nonprofit Terms; Industry Terms: Not Available to Industry
Depositor comments: Please visit https://doi.org/10.1101/2024.05.08.593163 for bioRxiv preprint.
How to cite: pME_Cp_0_2_081_WendyII_promoter_Cr was a gift from Tobias Erb (Addgene plasmid # 235829 ; http://n2t.net/addgene:235829 ; RRID:Addgene_235829)
